>Addgene plasmid #236522 | GFP-cCGN-cCGNL1_B-Myc | addgene full sequence | sequence record 469643 | Addgene NGS Result
ATGGTGAGCAAGGGCGAGGAGCTGTTCACCGGGGTGGTGCCCATCCTGGTCGAGCTGGACGGCGACGTAA
ACGGCCACAAGTTCAGCGTGTCCGGCGAGGGCGAGGGCGATGCCACCTACGGCAAGCTGACCCTGAAGTT
CATCTGCACCACCGGCAAGCTGCCCGTGCCCTGGCCCACCCTCGTGACCACCCTGACCTACGGCGTGCAG
TGCTTCAGCCGCTACCCCGACCACATGAAGCAGCACGACTTCTTCAAGTCCGCCATGCCCGAAGGCTACG
TCCAGGAGCGCACCATCTTCTTCAAGGACGACGGCAACTACAAGACCCGCGCCGAGGTGAAGTTCGAGGG
CGACACCCTGGTGAACCGCATCGAGCTGAAGGGCATCGACTTCAAGGAGGACGGCAACATCCTGGGGCAC
AAGCTGGAGTACAACTACAACAGCCACAACGTCTATATCATGGCCGACAAGCAGAAGAACGGCATCAAGG
TGAACTTCAAGATCCGCCACAACATCGAGGACGGCAGCGTGCAGCTCGCCGACCACTACCAGCAGAACAC
CCCCATCGGCGACGGCCCCGTGCTGCTGCCCGACAACCACTACCTGAGCACCCAGTCCGCCCTGAGCAAA
GACCCCAACGAGAAGCGCGATCACATGGTCCTGCTGGAGTTCGTGACCGCCGCCGGGATCACTCTCGGCA
TGGACGAGCTGTACAAGAGCGGCCGCATGGCTGAGCCCCGGGGCCCTGTAGACCATGGAGTCCAGATTCG
CTTCATCACAGAGCCAATGGGTAATGCAGAGATGGACACCCTGCGTCGTGGTGGACGACGTCCTGCTAAG
GATGCTAGAGCCAATACCTATGGAGTCGCTGTGCGTGTGCAGGGCATTGCTGGGCAGCCCTTTGTGGTGC
TCAACAGTGGGGAGCAAGGTAGTGACTCCTTTGGGGTCCAGATCAAGGGGACCAACAACAGAGGGCCTCC
AGGAGCTCTAAGCTCTGACTCTGAACTCCCTGAAAGCACCTACTCTCATGCCAAGGAATTTCCTGCCCGC
TCACAGGGCAGCATGTCTGATGAGGAGCTTGGGGCCCATTGGAATGGAAGGCTACTCCGATCCCAGTCCC
AGGCATCACTGAAAGGCCCTGCCCCTGTGAGTCCGAGCACCAGGAGCACTAGCCTGCTGCAGCTGGCCCC
TGAAGAATTCTCCCCTAGTGGGAGGTCCCCCACTGCCCACAGCCCGCACACCCATCCTGAAGCCAAGAAA
GCCAGGCCGGACGTGCTTCCCTTCCGGCGACAAGATTCAGCGGGACCTGTCCTGGACGGAGCTCGGTCCC
GGAGGTCCTCTTCCTCGTCGGCAACCCCCACGTCGGCCAACTCTTTGTACAGATTTCTGCTTGATGATCA
GGAATGTGCCATCCACGCTGACAATGTGAATCGCCACGAAAACAGACGGTATATCCCCTTCCTGCCAGGA
ACTGGGCGGGATATTGACACGGGATCAATTCCTGGTGTGGATCAACTGATTGAAAAGTTTGACCAAAAAC
CCGGGCTTCAGAGGAGAGGAAGGCCTGGGAAGCGGAACAGAATCAATCCAGAAGACAGGAAGAGGTCCAG
AAGCGTGGATAGTGCCTTTCCTTTCGGTCTGCAGGGGAACTCGGAGTACCTCAGCGAATTTAGCCGGAAC
CTGGGCAAGTCCAGCGAACACCTCCTCCGCGATGGGCATCAGTTCCCTACCCATTGGACTCCTAGCACAA
AGCGTGACAGCCACATGGGCAACTCCAAACAGTCATCCCAGAATCAGGGCCCTCTTGGTGGATTTAGCTG
TTCCCGTCAGACCCAGGACTGGGTTCTTCAGAGTTTTGAGGAGCCACGGGGGAGAGCCTGGGACCCTGGC
ATGCTACAGTTCAAATCAACTCCAGACCTTCTCCGAGACCAGCAGGAGACGGCCCCACCGGGCAGTGTGG
ACCATGTGAAGGCCACTATCTATAGCATCCTGAGGGAGGGAAGCTCAGAAACCGAAACCTCTGTGAGGAG
GAAGGTCAATTTGGTGCTGGAACAGATGCAGCCTAGCGGCCGCCTGGTGATGACTTCTGGATCTGCTAAG
GGCCTGACTGGGCAGAGTGAGCTCAGCCAAAAAGTGGAGGAGCTACAGCAGAAACTGGATGAGGAGGTGA
AGAAACGGCCGAAGCTAGAGTCATCTCGGCTTGGGCTGGAGCGGCAGCTGCAGGAGAAGGCAGAAGAGTG
CAGCCAACTGCAGGAGCTGCTGGAAAGGAGAAAGGGCGAGGCCCAGCAGAGCACCAAAGAGCTCCAGAAC
ATGAAGCTCCTTGTGGACCAGAGTGAAAGGGTACGATGTGGGCTGGAGGCCCAGGTGAAGGAGCTGCAGG
ACAAGCTGAAACAGGCCCAGGAGCCTGAGCCTGCTAAGGAGGCGCTCATGAAGGACCTGTTAGAGGCCCG
AGAGCTTCTGGAAGAGGTCTTAGAGGGGAAGCAGCGGATGGAGGAGCACCTGAGACTGCGGGAGCGGGAG
CTGACAGCCCTGAAGGGGGCCCTGAAGGAGGAGGTGGCCTCCCGTGACCAGGAGGTGGAACATGTCCGGC
AGCAGTGCCAGCGAGATGCAGAGCAGCTTCGCCGGAGTATACAGGATGCAACCCAGGACCATGCTGCATT
AGAGGTGGAGAGGCAGAAAATGTCAACCCTGGTGCGGGAGCTGCAGAAGGAGCTGGAGGAGACCTCAGAG
GAGACAGGGCATTGGCAGAGCATGTTCCAGAAGAACAAGGATGAACTTAGAGCCACTAAGCAGGAACTCC
TGCAGCTGCGGATGGAGAAGGAGGAGATAGAAGAGGAGCTTGGGGAGAAGATAGAGGTCTTACAAAGGGA
ATTAGGGCAGGCCCGAGCTGGTGCTGCAGATACTCGCCAAATGGAGGAGCTTAAGAAGGAGCTGTGCCAG
ACACAGAAGGAACTTAAGGAACTGAAGGAAGAGCAGCAGAACCAGGAGGTGGCTGGGCGTCACCGGGAGC
GGGAATTGGAGAAGCAGCTAAAGGTTGAGGCTGATCGAGGCCAGGGGTTGGAACAGCAGAACCTCCAGCT
ACAAAAAACCCTCCAGCAACTGAGACAGGACTGTGAAGAGGCTTCCAAGGCTCAGGTGGCAGCAGAGGCA
GAGGTGGCGGTGCTGGGGCAGCGACGGGCAGCAGTGGAAGTGACACTTCGGGAGACCCAGGAGGAGAATG
ACGAGTTCCGACGGCGTATTCTGGGTCTGGAACAGCAGCTAAAGGAGGCCCGAGGCCTGGCAGAGGGCGG
GGAAGTGGCAGAGGCAAGGCTTCGGGACAAGGTGCAGCGGCTAGAGGCAGAGAAACAGCGGCTCGAAGAG
GCCCTGAATGCCGCTCAGGAAGAGGAGGGGAGCCTGGCAGCTGCCAAGCGGGCACTGGAGGCCCGGCTGG
AGGAGGCCCAGCGGGGGTTGGCCCGCCTAGGGCAGGAGCAGCTAGCACTGAACCGGGCCCTAGAGGAGGA
GGGGAAGCAGCGGGAGGCGCTCCGGCGGAGCAAGGCTGAGCTGGAGGAACAGAAGCGCTTGCTGGACAAG
ACTGTGTGCCAGCTCAACAAGGAGCTGGAGCAGATTGGGAACGATTCTAAGCAGGCTCTGCAGCAGCTCC
AGGCCCAGCTGGAGGATTACAAGGAGAAGGCCCGGCGGGAGGTGGCGGATGCCCAGCGTCAGGCCAAGGA
ATGGGCCACTGAGGCTGAGAAGAACTCAGGGGGGCTGAGCCGGCTTCAGGATGAGACCCAGAGGCTCCGG
CAGGCCCTGCAGGCATCCCAGGCTGACCGGGACACAGCAAGGCTGGATAAAGAGCTGCTGGCCCAGCGAC
TGCAGGGCCTGGAGCAAGAGGCAGAGAACAAGAAGCGCTCCCAGGATGACAGGGCCCGGCAGCTGAAGGG
TCTTGAGGAAAAAGTCTCACGGCTGGAAGCAGAGTTAGATGAGGAGAGGAGTACCGTGGAGCTGCTGACA
GAACGTGTGACTCGTGGCCGGGACCAGGTAGACCAGCTGAGGTCAGAGCTCATGCAGGAGAGATCTGCTC
GACAGGACCTGGAGTGTGACAAAATCTCCCTAGAGAGACAGAACAAGGACTTGAAGAGCCGATTGGCCAG
CTCAGAAGGCTTCCAGAAGCCCAGTGCCAGCCTCTCTCAGCTTGAATCCCAGAATCAGGAGTTGCAGGAG
CGGCTGCAGGCTGAAGAGAGGGAGAAGACGGTCCTTCAGTCCACCAACCGAAAACTGGAGCGGAGGGTTA
AAGAGCTGTCCATCCAAATTGATGATGAGCGGCAGCATGTCAATGACCAGAAGGACCAGCTAAGCCTGAG
GGTGAAGGCTTTGAAGCGGCAGGTGGATGAAGCAGAAGAGGAGATTGAGCGACTGGATGGCCTGAGGAAG
AAGGCCCAGCGTGAGCTGGAAGAGCAACATGAGGTCAATGAACAGCTCCAGGCCCGGATCAAAACCCTAG
AGAAGGACTCCTGGCGCAAAGCCTCCCGTTCAGCTGCTGAGTCAGCCCAGCGTGAAGGGCTGAGCTCGGA
TGAGGAGTTTGACAGTGTCTACGACCCTTCTTCCATTGCATCGCTGCTTACGGAGAGCAACCTGCAGACC
AGCTCCTGTATCGATGAACAAAAACTCATCTCAGAAGAGGATCTGAATTAGGTCGACCTCGACGATATCT
CTAGAGCTGAGAACTTCAGGGTGAGTTTGGGGACCCTTGATTGTTCTTTCTTTTTCGCTATTGTAAAATT
CATGTTATATGGAGGGGGCAAAGTTTTCAGGGTGTTGTTTAGAATGGGAAGATGTCCCTTGTATCACCAT
GGACCCTCATGATAATTTTGTTTCTTTCACTTTCTACTCTGTTGACAACCATTGTCTCCTCTTATTTTCT
TTTCATTTTCTGTAACTTTTTCGTTAAACTTTAGCTTGCATTTGTAACGAATTTTTAAATTCACTTTTGT
TTATTTGTCAGATTGTAAGTACTTTCTCTAATCACTTTTTTTTCAAGGCAATCAGGGTATATTATATTGT
ACTTCAGCACAGTTTTAGAGAACAATTGTTATAATTAAATGATAAGGTAGAATATTTCTGCATATAAATT
CTGGCTGGCGTGGAAATATTCTTATTGGTAGAAACAACTACACCCTGGTCATCATCCTGCCTTTCTCTTT
ATGGTTACAATGATATACACTGTTTGAGATGAGGATAAAATACTCTGAGTCCAAACCGGGCCCCTCTGCT
AACCATGTTCATGCCTTCTTCTCTTTCCTACAGCTCCTGGGCAACGTGCTGGTTGTTGTGCTGTCTCATC
ATTTTGGCAAAGAATTCACTCCTCAGGTGCAGGCTGCCTATCAGAAGGTGGTGGCTGGTGTGGCCAATGC
CCTGGCTCACAAATACCACTGAGATCTTTTTCCCTCTGCCAAAAATTATGGGGACATCATGAAGCCCCTT
GAGCATCTGACTTCTGGCTAATAAAGGAAATTTATTTTCATTGCAATAGTGTGTTGGAATTTTTTGTGTC
TCTCACTCGGAAGGACATATGGGAGGGCAAATCATTTAAAACATCAGAATGAGTATTTGGTTTAGAGTTT
GGCAACATATGCCCATATGCTGGCTGCCATGAACAAAGGTTGGCTATAAAGAGGTCATCAGTATATGAAA
CAGCCCCCTGCTGTCCATTCCTTATTCCATAGAAAAGCCTTGACTTGAGGTTAGATTTTTTTTATATTTT
GTTTTGTGTTATTTTTTTCTTTAACATCCCTAAAATTTTCCTTACATGTTTTACTAGCCAGATTTTTCCT
CCTCTCCTGACTACTCCCAGTCATAGCTGTCCCTCTTCTCTTATGGAGATCCCTCGACTGCATTAATGAA
TCGGCCAACGCGCGGGGAGAGGCGGTTTGCGTATTGGGCGCTCTTCCGCTTCCTCGCTCACTGACTCGCT
GCGCTCGGTCGTTCGGCTGCGGCGAGCGGTATCAGCTCACTCAAAGGCGGTAATACGGTTATCCACAGAA
TCAGGGGATAACGCAGGAAAGAACATGTGAGCAAAAGGCCAGCAAAAGGCCAGGAACCGTAAAAAGGCCG
CGTTGCTGGCGTTTTTCCATAGGCTCCGCCCCCCTGACGAGCATCACAAAAATCGACGCTCAAGTCAGAG
GTGGCGAAACCCGACAGGACTATAAAGATACCAGGCGTTTCCCCCTGGAAGCTCCCTCGTGCGCTCTCCT
GTTCCGACCCTGCCGCTTACCGGATACCTGTCCGCCTTTCTCCCTTCGGGAAGCGTGGCGCTTTCTCATA
GCTCACGCTGTAGGTATCTCAGTTCGGTGTAGGTCGTTCGCTCCAAGCTGGGCTGTGTGCACGAACCCCC
CGTTCAGCCCGACCGCTGCGCCTTATCCGGTAACTATCGTCTTGAGTCCAACCCGGTAAGACACGACTTA
TCGCCACTGGCAGCAGCCACTGGTAACAGGATTAGCAGAGCGAGGTATGTAGGCGGTGCTACAGAGTTCT
TGAAGTGGTGGCCTAACTACGGCTACACTAGAAGAACAGTATTTGGTATCTGCGCTCTGCTGAAGCCAGT
TACCTTCGGAAAAAGAGTTGGTAGCTCTTGATCCGGCAAACAAACCACCGCTGGTAGCGGTGGTTTTTTT
GTTTGCAAGCAGCAGATTACGCGCAGAAAAAAAGGATCTCAAGAAGATCCTTTGATCTTTTCTACGGGGT
CTGACGCTCAGTGGAACGAAAACTCACGTTAAGGGATTTTGGTCATGAGATTATCAAAAAGGATCTTCAC
CTAGATCCTTTTAAATTAAAAATGAAGTTTTAAATCAATCTAAAGTATATATGAGTAAACTTGGTCTGAC
AGTTACCAATGCTTAATCAGTGAGGCACCTATCTCAGCGATCTGTCTATTTCGTTCATCCATAGTTGCCT
GACTCCCCGTCGTGTAGATAACTACGATACGGGAGGGCTTACCATCTGGCCCCAGTGCTGCAATGATACC
GCGAGACCCACGCTCACCGGCTCCAGATTTATCAGCAATAAACCAGCCAGCCGGAAGGGCCGAGCGCAGA
AGTGGTCCTGCAACTTTATCCGCCTCCATCCAGTCTATTAATTGTTGCCGGGAAGCTAGAGTAAGTAGTT
CGCCAGTTAATAGTTTGCGCAACGTTGTTGCCATTGCTACAGGCATCGTGGTGTCACGCTCGTCGTTTGG
TATGGCTTCATTCAGCTCCGGTTCCCAACGATCAAGGCGAGTTACATGATCCCCCATGTTGTGCAAAAAA
GCGGTTAGCTCCTTCGGTCCTCCGATCGTTGTCAGAAGTAAGTTGGCCGCAGTGTTATCACTCATGGTTA
TGGCAGCACTGCATAATTCTCTTACTGTCATGCCATCCGTAAGATGCTTTTCTGTGACTGGTGAGTACTC
AACCAAGTCATTCTGAGAATAGTGTATGCGGCGACCGAGTTGCTCTTGCCCGGCGTCAACACGGGATAAT
ACCGCGCCACATAGCAGAACTTTAAAAGTGCTCATCATTGGAAAACGTTCTTCGGGGCGAAAACTCTCAA
GGATCTTACCGCTGTTGAGATCCAGTTCGATGTAACCCACTCGTGCACCCAACTGATCTTCAGCATCTTT
TACTTTCACCAGCGTTTCTGGGTGAGCAAAAACAGGAAGGCAAAATGCCGCAAAAAAGGGAATAAGGGCG
ACACGGAAATGTTGAATACTCATACTCTTCCTTTTTCAATATTATTGAAGCATTTATCAGGGTTATTGTC
TCATGAGCGGATACATATTTGAATGTATTTAGAAAAATAAACAAATAGGGGTTCCGCGCACATTTCCCCG
AAAAGTGCCACCTGACGTCTAAGAAACCATTATTATCATGACATTAACCTATAAAAATAGGCGTATCACG
AGGCCCTTTCGTCTTCACTCGAGGCAGTGAAAAAAATGCTTTATTTGTGAAATTTGTGATGCTATTGCTT
TATTTGTAACCATTATAAGCTGCAATAAACAAGTTAACAACAACAATTGCATTCATTTTATGTTTCAGGT
TCAGGGGGAGGTGTGGGAGGTTTTTTAAAGCAAGTAAAACCTCTACAAATGTGGTATGGCTGATTATGAT
CCTCTAGAACTCTATTCCTTTGCCCTCGGACGAGTGCTGGGGCGTCGGTTTCCACTATCGGCGAGTACTT
CTACACAGCCATCGGTCCAGACGGCCGCGCTTCTGCGGGCGATTTGTGTACGCCCGACAGTCCCGGCTCC
GGATCGGACGATTGCGTCGCATCGACCCTGCGCCCAAGCTGCATCATCGAAATTGCCGTCAACCAAGCTC
TGATAGAGTTGGTCAAGACCAATGCGGAGCATATACGCCCGGAGCCGCGGCGATCCTGCAAGCTCCGGAT
GCCTCCGCTCGAAGTAGCGCGTCTGCTGCTCCATACAAGCCAACCACGGCCTCCAGAAGAAGATGTTGGC
GACCTCGTATTGGGAATCCCCGAACATCGCCTCGCTCCAGTCAATGACCGCTGTTATGCGGCCATTGTCC
GTCAGGACATTGTTGGAGCCGAAATCCGCGTGCACGAGGTGCCGGACTTCGGGGCAGTCCTCGGCCCAAA
GCATCAGCTCATCGAGAGCCTGCGCGACGGACGCACTGACGGTGTCGTCCATCACAGTTTGCCAGTGATA
CACATGGGGATCAGCAATCGCGCATATGAAATCACGCCATGTAGTGTATTGACCGATTCCTTGCGGTCCG
AATGGGCCGAACCCGCTCGTCTGGCTAAGATCGGCCGCAGCGATCGCATCCATGGCCTCCGCGACCGGCT
GCAGAACAGCGGGCAGTTCGGTTTCAGGCAGGTCTTGCAACGTGACACCCTGTGCACGGCGGGAGATGCA
ATAGGTCAGGCTCTCGCTGAATTCCCCAATGTCAAGCACTTCCGGAATCGGGAGCGCGGCCGATGCAAAG
TGCCGATAAACATAACGATCTTTGTAGAAACCATCGGCGCAGCTATTTACCCGCAGGACATATCCACGCC
CTCCTACATCGAAGCTGAAAGCACGAGATTCTTCGCCCTCCGAGAGCTGCATCAGGTCGGAGACGCTGTC
GAACTTTTCGATCAGAAACTTCTCGACAGACGTCGCGGTGAGTTCAGGCTTTTTCATGGAAGCTTTTTGC
AAAAGCCTAGGCCTCCAAAAAAGCCTCCTCACTACTTCTGGAATAGCTCAGAGGCCGAGGCGGCCTCGGC
CTCTGCATAAATAAAAAAAATTAGTCAGCCATGGGGCGGAGAATGGGCGGAACTGGGCGGAGTTAGGGGC
GGGATGGGCGGAGTTAGGGGCGGGACTATGGTTGCTGACTAATTGAGATGCATGCTTTGCATACTTCTGC
CTGCTGGGGAGCCTGGGGACTTTCCACACCTGGTTGCTGACTAATTGAGATGCATGCTTTGCATACTTCT
GCCTGCTGGGGAGCCTGGGGACTTTCCACACCCTAACTGACACACTCGAGTTTACCACTCCCTATCAGTG
ATAGAGAAAAGTGAAAGTCGAGTTTACCACTCCCTATCAGTGATAGAGAAAAGTGAAAGTCGAGTTTACC
ACTCCCTATCAGTGATAGAGAAAAGTGAAAGTCGAGTTTACCACTCCCTATCAGTGATAGAGAAAAGTGA
AAGTCGAGTTTACCACTCCCTATCAGTGATAGAGAAAAGTGAAAGTCGAGTTTACCACTCCCTATCAGTG
ATAGAGAAAAGTGAAAGTCGAGTTTACCACTCCCTATCAGTGATAGAGAAAAGTGAAAGTCGAGCTCGGT
ACCCGGGTCGAGGTAGGCGTGTACGGTGGGAGGCCTATATAAGCAGAGCTCGTTTAGTGAACCGTCAGAT
CGCCTGGAGACGCCATCCACGCTGTTTTGACCTCCATAGAAGACACCGGGACCGATCCAGCCTCCGCGGC
CCCGAATTCGAGCTCGGTACCCGGGGATCCGCCACC
Features (pLannotate 1.2.2; 17 found; start..end, strand, type, name):
      1..717     +  CDS            EGFP: EGFP is a basic (constitutively fluorescent) green fluorescent protein published in 1996, derived from Aequorea victoria. It is reported to be a rapidly-maturing weak dimer with moderate acid sensitivity.
    727..4629    +  CDS            CGN: CING_HUMAN - Also known as KIAA1319. Experimental evidence at protein level: Swiss-Prot protein existence level 1. Probably plays a role in the formation and regulation of the tight junction (TJ) paracellular permeability barrier. From Homo sapiens (Human).
   4711..5283    +  intron         β-globin intron: intron from rabbit β-globin gene
   5287..5409    +  CDS            HBB: HBB_COLGU - Experimental evidence at transcript level: Swiss-Prot protein existence level 2. Involved in oxygen transport from the lung to the various peripheral tissues. From Colobus guereza (Mantled guereza) (Eastern black-and-white colobus monkey).
   5480..5535    +  polyA_signal   β-globin poly(A) signal: rabbit β-globin polyadenylation signal (Gil and Proudfoot, 1987)
   5868..5921    -  CDS            lacI (fragment): lac repressor; lacI; The lac repressor binds to the lac operator to inhibit transcription in E. coli. This inhibition can be relieved by adding lactose or isopropyl-β-D-thiogalactopyranoside (IPTG).
   6104..6692    -  rep_origin     ori: high-copy-number ColE1/pMB1/pBR322/pUC origin of replication
   6863..7723    -  CDS            AmpR: β-lactamase; bla; confers resistance to ampicillin, carbenicillin, and related antibiotics
   7724..7828    -  promoter       AmpR promoter: bla
   7934..8015    -  polyA_signal   SV40 poly(A) signal: SV40 polyadenylation signal
   8038..8121    -  CDS            large T antigen (fragment): large T antigen from SV40 (simian virus 40)
   8132..9157    -  CDS            HygR: aminoglycoside phosphotransferase from E. coli; aph(4)-Ia; confers resistance to hygromycin
   9166..9495    -  promoter       SV40 promoter: SV40 enhancer and early promoter
   9509..9779    +  protein_bind   tetracycline response element: contains seven copies of the tetracycline operator tetO tetracycline repressor TetR
   9790..9807    +  misc_feature   MCS (fragment): pUC18/19 multiple cloning site
   9812..9850    +  promoter       minimal CMV promoter: human cytomegalovirus (CMV) immediate early promoter
   9944..9970    +  misc_feature   MCS (fragment): pUC18/19 multiple cloning site
