[The description below was written by a language model from this plasmid's Addgene catalogue record and pLannotate feature annotations shown in this document.]
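Description:
GFP-cCGN-cCGNL1_B-Myc is a mammalian expression plasmid built on the pTRE2-hyg backbone that encodes a chimeric tight-junction protein: canine (Canis lupus familiaris) cingulin (CGN) carrying the "B" region of canine paracingulin (CGNL1). The chimera is fused to EGFP at its N terminus and, according to the catalogue entry, to a Myc epitope at its C terminus. The Myc tag is not separately annotated in the feature table, which marks only EGFP followed by a roughly 3.9 kb cingulin-like open reading frame (matched by homology to the human protein). The record does not define the exact boundaries of the swapped region.

Although the catalogue lists the promoter simply as CMV, the annotated sequence shows the arrangement typical of pTRE2 vectors: a tetracycline response element with seven tetO repeats placed upstream of a minimal CMV promoter. Expression is therefore expected to depend on a tetracycline-controlled transactivator supplied by the host cell line, allowing doxycycline-regulated induction rather than constitutive transcription. Downstream of the coding sequence, a rabbit β-globin intron, a residual β-globin exon fragment and the β-globin polyadenylation signal support transcript processing. A separate SV40 early promoter–hygromycin phosphotransferase–SV40 poly(A) cassette permits selection of stably transfected mammalian cells. In bacteria the plasmid is maintained through a high-copy ColE1/pUC-type origin and β-lactamase (ampicillin resistance).

The construct belongs to a domain-swap series used to examine which regions of paracingulin and cingulin direct targeting to the actin cytoskeleton and apical junctions. The GFP and Myc tags allow localisation and detection of the chimera.
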