Addgene plasmid #236522: GFP-cCGN-cCGNL1_B-Myc
Purpose: For expression of Chimera of B-region cCGNL1 in cCGN in mammalian cells
Depositing lab: Sandra Citi. Depositing organization: University of Geneva. Publication: Distinct domains of paracingulin are involved in its targeting to the actin cytoskeleton and regulation of apical junction assembly. Paschoud S, Guillemot L, Citi S. J Biol Chem. 2012 Apr 13;287(16):13159-69. doi: 10.1074/jbc.M111.315622. Epub 2012 Feb 7. PubMed 22315225.
Backbone
  Vector backbone: pTRE2-hyg
  Vector type: Mammalian Expression
  Selectable markers: Hygromycin
Growth in bacteria
  Bacterial resistance: Ampicillin, 100 μg/mL
  Growth temperature: 37°C
  Growth strain: DH5alpha
  Copy number: High Copy
Gene/Insert
  Gene/Insert name: CGN-CGNL1
  Species: Canis lupus familiaris (dog)
  Insert size (bp): 4685
  Mutation: WT
  Entrez Gene: CGN
  Promoter: CMV
  Tag / fusion protein: GFP (N terminal on insert); Myc (C terminal on insert)
  Cloning method: Restriction Enzyme; 5′ cloning site BamH1 (unknown if destroyed); 3′ cloning site Sal1/Xho1 (unknown if destroyed)
Terms and licenses: Academic/Nonprofit Terms; Industry Terms: Not Available to Industry
Depositor comments: S1603 (Plasmid collection number)
How to cite: GFP-cCGN-cCGNL1_B-Myc was a gift from Sandra Citi (Addgene plasmid # 236522 ; http://n2t.net/addgene:236522 ; RRID:Addgene_236522)
